Addgene plasmid #54110: mEmerald-H2A-10
Purpose: Localization: Nucleus/Histones, Excitation: 488, Emission: 509
Depositing lab: Michael Davidson.
Backbone
  Vector backbone: mEmerald
  Backbone size w/o insert (bp): 4750
  Vector type: Mammalian Expression
  Selectable markers: Neomycin (select with G418)
Growth in bacteria
  Bacterial resistance: Kanamycin, 50 μg/mL
  Growth temperature: 37°C
  Growth strain: DH5alpha
  Copy number: High Copy
Gene/Insert
  Gene/Insert name: H2A (alt names: Human Histone H2A; NM_003509.2)
  Species: H. sapiens (human)
  Entrez Gene: H2AC13 (a.k.a. H2A/c, H2AC11, H2AC15, H2AC16, H2AC17, H2AFC, HIST1H2AI)
  Promoter: CMV
  Tag / fusion protein: mEmerald (C terminal on backbone)
  Cloning method: Unknown
  Sequencing primers: 5′ CMV-F; 3′ SV40pA-R
Terms and licenses: Academic/Nonprofit Terms; Industry Terms
Depositor comments: Human Histone H2A. Excitation = 488; Emission = 509. Localization data: Nucleus/Histones
How to cite: mEmerald-H2A-10 was a gift from Michael Davidson (Addgene plasmid # 54110 ; http://n2t.net/addgene:54110 ; RRID:Addgene_54110)
