[The description below was written by a language model from this plasmid's Addgene catalogue record.]
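Description:
mEmerald-H2A-10 is a mammalian expression plasmid that produces human histone H2A fused to the green fluorescent protein mEmerald. It is built on an mEmerald backbone of about 4.75 kb (excluding the insert) and is maintained as a high-copy plasmid in E. coli under kanamycin selection. A neomycin resistance marker allows G418 selection of transfected mammalian cells, so the construct can be used either transiently or to derive stable lines. The record gives no feature table, so the origin of replication and the arrangement of the resistance cassette are not specified. The use of an SV40 polyA reverse sequencing primer suggests an SV40 polyadenylation signal downstream of the fusion.

The insert is the human H2A coding sequence, corresponding to the H2AC13 gene (also known as HIST1H2AI) of the histone cluster 1 family. It is expressed from the CMV promoter, a strong constitutive promoter in most mammalian cell types. The mEmerald tag is supplied by the backbone and sits at the C terminus of the histone. The "10" in the name may refer to the linker between the two proteins, but the record does not state this, and the cloning method is listed as unknown. Because H2A is a core nucleosome component, the fusion is incorporated into chromatin and labels the nucleus. The plasmid therefore serves as a nuclear/histone localization marker for fluorescence microscopy, for example to visualise nuclei and chromatin in living or fixed cells. The recorded excitation is 488 nm and emission 509 nm, which is compatible with standard GFP/FITC filter sets.
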