>Addgene plasmid #54110 | mEmerald-H2A-10 | depositor partial sequence | sequence record 84281 | insert sequence
AACGTCAGATCCGCTAGCCGCCACCATG
[387 nt withheld, positions 29-415]
TCGGGAAGCACGGATCCACCGGTCGCCACCATGGTGAGCAAGGGCGAGGAGCTGTTCACCGGGGTGGTGC
CCATCCTGGTCGAGCTGGACGGCGACGTAAACGGCCACAAGTTCAGCGTGTCCGGCGAGGGCGAGGGCGA
TGCCACCTACGGCAAGCTGACCCTGAAGTTCATCTGCACCACCGGCAAGCTGCCCGTGCCCTGGCCCACC
CTCGTGACCACCTTGACCTACGGCGTGCAGTGCTTCGCCCGCTACCCCGACCACATGAAGCAGCACGACT
TCTTCAAGTCCGCCATGCCCGAAGGCTACGTCCAGGAGCGCACCATCTTCTTCAAGGACGACGGCAACTA
CAAGACCCGCGCCGAGGTGAAGTTCGAGGGCGACACCCTGGTGAACCGCATCGAGCTGAAGGGCATCGAC
TTCAAGGAGGACGGCAACATCCTGGGGCACAAGCTGGAGTACAACTACAACAGCCACAAGGTCTATATCA
CCGCCGACAAGCAGAAGAACGGCATCAAGGTGAACTTCAAGACCCGCCACAACATCGAGGACGGCAGCGT
GCAGCTCGCCGACCACTACCAGCAGAACACCCCCATCGGCGACGGCCCCGTGCTGCTGCCCGACAACCAC
TACCTGAGCACCCAGTCCAAGCTGAGCAAAGACCCCAACGAGAAGCGCGATCACATGGTCCTGCTGGAGT
TCGTGACCGCCGCCGGGATCACTCTCGGCATGGACGAGCTGTACAAGTAAGCGGCCGCGACTCTAGATCA
TAATCAGCCATACCACAT
