>Addgene plasmid #54110 | mEmerald-H2A-10 | addgene partial sequence | sequence record 88974 | EGFP-N 5'-CGTCGCCGTCCAGCTCGACCAG-3'
GCTCCTCGCCCTTGCTCACCATGGTGGCGACCGGTGGATCCGTGCTTCCCGA
[387 nt withheld, positions 53-439]
CATGGTGGCGGCTAGCGGATCTGACGGTTCACTAAACCAGCTCTGCTTATATAGACCTCCCACCGTACAC
GCCTACCGCCCATTTGCGTCAATGGGGCGGAGTTGTTACGACATTTTGGAAAGTCCCGTTGATTTTGGTG
CCAAAACAAACTCCCATTGACGTCAATGGGGTGGAGACTTGGAAATCCCCGTGAGTCAAACCGCTATCCA
CGCCCATTGATGTACTGCCAAAACCGCATCACCATGGTAATAGCGATGACTAATACGTAGATGTACTGCC
AAGTAGGAAAGTCCCATAAGGTCATGTACTGGGCATAATGCCAGGCGGGCCATTTACCGTCATTGACGTC
AATAGGGGGCGTACTTGGCATATGATACACTTGATGTACTGCCAAGTGGGCAGTTTACCGTAAATACTCC
ACCCATTGACGTCAATGGAAAGTCCCTATTGGCGTTACTATGGGAACATACGTCATTATTGACGTCAATG
GGCGGGGGTCGTTGGGCGGTCAGCCAGGCGGGCCATTTACCGTAAGTTATGTAACGCGGAACTCCATATA
TGGGCTATGAACTAATGACCCCGTAATTGATTACTA
